Addgene plasmid #170138: BoxB-MS2 adRNA (RAB7A-UAG site)
Purpose: AAV vector carrying a BoxB-MS2 adRNA targeting the RAB7A transcript
Depositing lab: Prashant Mali. Depositing organization: University of California, San Diego (UCSD). Publication: Comprehensive interrogation of the ADAR2 deaminase domain for engineering enhanced RNA editing activity and specificity. Katrekar D, Xiang Y, Palmer N, Saha A, Meluzzi D, Mali P. Elife. 2022 Jan 19;11. pii: 75555. doi: 10.7554/eLife.75555. PubMed 35044296.
Backbone
  Vector backbone: AAV
  Backbone manufacturer: Custom
  Backbone size w/o insert (bp): 6000
  Total vector size (bp): 6100
  Vector type: Mammalian Expression, AAV
Growth in bacteria
  Bacterial resistance: Kanamycin, 50 μg/mL
  Growth temperature: 37°C
  Growth strain: NEB Stable
  Copy number: Unknown
Gene/Insert
  Gene/Insert name: BoxB-RAB7A(UAG)-MS2
  gRNA/shRNA sequence: ggccctgaaaaagggccATACTGCCGCCAGCTGGATTTCCCaACATGAGGATCACCCATGTc
  Species: H. sapiens (human)
  Promoter: Human U6
  Cloning method: Gibson Cloning
  Sequencing primers: 5′ GACTATCATATGCTTACCGT
Terms and licenses: Academic/Nonprofit Terms; Industry Terms: Not Available to Industry
How to cite: BoxB-MS2 adRNA (RAB7A-UAG site) was a gift from Prashant Mali (Addgene plasmid # 170138 ; http://n2t.net/addgene:170138 ; RRID:Addgene_170138)
