[The description below was written by a language model from this plasmid's Addgene catalogue record and pLannotate feature annotations shown in this document.]
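Description:
BoxB-MS2 adRNA (RAB7A-UAG site) is an AAV transfer plasmid for mammalian expression of an ADAR-recruiting guide RNA (adRNA) directed against the human RAB7A transcript. The payload lies between two AAV2 inverted terminal repeats, which allow the intervening DNA to be replicated and packaged into recombinant AAV particles when helper functions are supplied. In bacteria the plasmid is maintained by a high-copy ColE1/pUC-type origin and selected with kanamycin through an aph(3')-Ia resistance gene driven by the AmpR promoter. Remnants of lac regulatory elements, lacZα, rop and bom in the backbone appear to be cloning leftovers.

The adRNA is transcribed by RNA polymerase III from a human U6 promoter. It consists of an antisense segment complementary to a UAG site in RAB7A, flanked by a BoxB hairpin on one side and an MS2 stem loop on the other. BoxB is bound by the phage lambda N peptide and the MS2 loop by the MS2 coat protein, so the guide can recruit deaminase components fused to these two RNA-binding domains to the targeted adenosine; the effector proteins themselves are not encoded here and must be supplied separately. The feature table annotates only the MS2 loop, not the BoxB element. Downstream sits a second, mouse U6 promoter with no annotated transcript, followed by a CMV enhancer/promoter driving EGFP with an HSV TK polyadenylation signal, which serves as a marker of transfection or transduction. The sequenced record is 5,466 nt, somewhat shorter than the approximate 6,100 bp catalogue size. The construct is associated with work on engineering the ADAR2 deaminase domain for improved RNA editing activity and specificity.
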