Features (pLannotate 1.2.2; 23 found; start..end, strand, type, name):
     66..88      -  CDS            lacZα (fragment): LacZα fragment of β-galactosidase; lacZ fragment
     89..229     -  repeat_region  AAV2 ITR: inverted terminal repeat of adeno-associated virus serotype 2 inverted
    248..488     +  promoter       U6 promoter: RNA polymerase III promoter for human U6 snRNA
    539..557     +  misc_RNA       MS2 stem loop: stem loop that binds the bacteriophage MS2 coat protein
    592..905     +  promoter       U6 promoter: RNA polymerase III promoter for mouse U6 snRNA (Das et al., 1988)
    917..938     -  protein_bind   attB2 (fragment): mutant version of attB; recombination site for the Gateway® BP reaction BP Clonase™
    956..1335    +  enhancer       CMV enhancer: human cytomegalovirus immediate early enhancer
   1336..1539    +  promoter       CMV promoter: human cytomegalovirus (CMV) immediate early promoter
   1657..2373    +  CDS            EGFP: EGFP is a basic (constitutively fluorescent) green fluorescent protein published in 1996, derived from Aequorea victoria. It is reported to be a rapidly-maturing weak dimer with moderate acid sensitivity.
   2375..2394    +  misc_feature   MCS (fragment): multiple cloning site
   2496..2544    +  polyA_signal   HSV TK poly(A) signal: herpes simplex virus thymidine kinase polyadenylation signal (Cole and Stacy, 1985)
   2635..2651    -  polyA_signal   bGH poly(A) signal (fragment): bovine growth hormone polyadenylation signal
   2759..2899    +  repeat_region  AAV2 ITR: inverted terminal repeat of adeno-associated virus serotype 2 inverted
   2963..2979    -  protein_bind   lac operator: The lac repressor binds to the lac operator to inhibit transcription in E. coli. This inhibition can be relieved by adding lactose or isopropyl-β-D-thiogalactopyranoside (IPTG). lac repressor encoded by lacI
   2987..3017    -  promoter       lac promoter: promoter for the E. coli lac operon
   3032..3053    -  protein_bind   CAP binding site: CAP binding activates transcription in the presence of cAMP. E. coli catabolite activator protein
   3066..3158    -  CDS            lacI (fragment): lac repressor; lacI; The lac repressor binds to the lac operator to inhibit transcription in E. coli. This inhibition can be relieved by adding lactose or isopropyl-β-D-thiogalactopyranoside (IPTG).
   3341..3929    -  rep_origin     ori: high-copy-number ColE1/pMB1/pBR322/pUC origin of replication
   4100..4915    -  CDS            KanR: aminoglycoside phosphotransferase; aph(3')-Ia; confers resistance to kanamycin in bacteria or G418 (Geneticin®) in eukaryotes
   4916..5020    -  promoter       AmpR promoter: bla
   5115..5150    +  CDS            rop (fragment): Rop protein, which maintains plasmids at low copy number; rop
   5252..5351    +  misc_feature   bom (fragment): basis of mobility region from pBR322
   5357..48      -  CDS            lacZα (fragment) (across the origin): LacZα fragment of β-galactosidase; lacZ fragment
>Addgene plasmid #170138 | BoxB-MS2 adRNA (RAB7A-UAG site) | addgene full sequence | sequence record 337247 | Addgene NGS Result
CGCCAGGGTTTTCCCAGTCACGACGTTGTAAAACGACGGCCAGTGAATTGACGCGCCATTGGGATGTTGT
AAAACGACGGCCAGTGAACCTGCAGGCAGCTGCGCGCTCGCTCGCTCACTGAGGCCGCCCGGGCAAAGCC
CGGGCGTCGGGCGACCTTTGGTCGCCCGGCCTCAGTGAGCGAGCGAGCGCGCAGAGAGGGAGTGGCCAAC
TCCATCACTAGGGGTTCCTGCGGCCGCACGCGTGGAGGAGGGCCTATTTCCCATGATTCCTTCATATTTG
CATATACGATACAAGGCTGTTAGAGAGATAATTAGAATTAATTTGACTGTAAACACAAAGATATTAGTAC
AAAATACGTGACGTAGAAAGTAATAATTTCTTGGGTAGTTTGCAGTTTTAAAATTATGTTTTAAAATGGA
CTATCATATGCTTACCGTAACTTGAAAGTATTTCGATTTCTTGGCTTTATATATCTTGTGGAAAGGACGA
AACACCGGCCCTGAAAAAGGGCCATACTGCCGCCAGCTGGATTTCCCAACATGAGGATCACCCATGTCTT
TTTTTCGTACTGAGTCGCCCAGTCTCAGATAGATCCGACGCCGCCATCTCTAGGCCCGCGCCGGCCCCCT
CGCACAGACTTGTGGGAGAAGCTCGGCTACTCCCCTGCCCCGGTTAATTTGCATATAATATTTCCTAGTA
ACTATAGAGGCTTAATGTGCGATAAAAGACAGATAATCTGTTCTTTTTAATACTAGCTACATTTTACATG
ATAGGCTTGGATTTCTATAAGAGATACAAATACTAAATTATTATTTTAAAAAACAGCACAAAAGGAAACT
CACCCTAACTGTAAAGTAATTGTGTGTTTTGAGACTATAAATATCCCTTGGAGAAAAGCCTTGTTTGAAT
TCCTAGACCCAGCTTTCTTGTACAAAGTTGGCATTAATACGCGTTGACATTGATTATTGACTAGTTATTA
ATAGTAATCAATTACGGGGTCATTAGTTCATAGCCCATATATGGAGTTCCGCGTTACATAACTTACGGTA
AATGGCCCGCCTGGCTGACCGCCCAACGACCCCCGCCCATTGACGTCAATAATGACGTATGTTCCCATAG
TAACGCCAATAGGGACTTTCCATTGACGTCAATGGGTGGAGTATTTACGGTAAACTGCCCACTTGGCAGT
ACATCAAGTGTATCATATGCCAAGTACGCCCCCTATTGACGTCAATGACGGTAAATGGCCCGCCTGGCAT
TATGCCCAGTACATGACCTTATGGGACTTTCCTACTTGGCAGTACATCTACGTATTAGTCATCGCTATTA
CCATGGTGATGCGGTTTTGGCAGTACATCAATGGGCGTGGATAGCGGTTTGACTCACGGGGATTTCCAAG
TCTCCACCCCATTGACGTCAATGGGAGTTTGTTTTGGCACCAAAATCAACGGGACTTTCCAAAATGTCGT
AACAACTCCGCCCCATTGACGCAAATGGGCGGTAGGCGTGTACGGTGGGAGGTCTATATAAGCAGAGCTC
GTTTAGTGAACCGTCAGATCGCCTGGAGACGCCATCCACGCTGTTTTGACCTCCATAGAAGACACCGGGA
CCGATCCAGCCTCCGGACTCTAGAGGATCGAACCCTTAAGGCCACCATGGTGAGCAAGGGCGAGGAGCTG
TTCACCGGGGTGGTGCCCATCCTGGTCGAGCTGGACGGCGACGTAAACGGCCACAAGTTCAGCGTGTCCG
GCGAGGGCGAGGGCGATGCCACCTACGGCAAGCTGACCCTGAAGTTCATCTGCACCACCGGCAAGCTGCC
CGTGCCCTGGCCCACCCTCGTGACCACCCTGACCTACGGCGTGCAGTGCTTCAGCCGCTACCCCGACCAC
ATGAAGCAGCACGACTTCTTCAAGTCCGCCATGCCCGAAGGCTACGTCCAGGAGCGCACCATCTTCTTCA
AGGACGACGGCAACTACAAGACCCGCGCCGAGGTGAAGTTCGAGGGCGACACCCTGGTGAACCGCATCGA
GCTGAAGGGCATCGACTTCAAGGAGGACGGCAACATCCTGGGGCACAAGCTGGAGTACAACTACAACAGC
CACAACGTCTATATCATGGCCGACAAGCAGAAGAACGGCATCAAGGTGAACTTCAAGATCCGCCACAACA
TCGAGGACGGCAGCGTGCAGCTCGCCGACCACTACCAGCAGAACACCCCCATCGGCGACGGCCCCGTGCT
GCTGCCCGACAACCACTACCTGAGCACCCAGTCCGCCCTGAGCAAAGACCCCAACGAGAAGCGCGATCAC
ATGGTCCTGCTGGAGTTCGTGACCGCCGCCGGGATCACTCTCGGCATGGACGAGCTGTACAAGTACTCAG
ATCTCGAGCTCAAGTAGCTTAAGGGTTCGATCCCTACTGGTTAGTAATGAGTTTAAACGGGGGAGGCTAA
CTGAAACACGGAAGGAGACAATACCGGAAGGAACCCGCGCTATGACGGCAATAAAAAGACAGAATAAAAC
GCACGGGTGTTGGGTCGTTTGTTCATAAACGCGGGGTTCGGTCCCAGGGCTGGCACTCTGTCGATACCCC
ACCGAGACCCCATTGGGGCCAATACGCCCGCGTTTCTTCCTTTTCCCCACCCCACCCCCCAAGTTCGGGT
GAAGGCCCAGGGCTCGCAGCCAACGTCGGGGCGGCAGGCCCTGCCATAGCAGATCTGCGCTGATTTTGTA
GGTAACCACGTGCGGACCGAGCGGCCGCAGGAACCCCTAGTGATGGAGTTGGCCACTCCCTCTCTGCGCG
CTCGCTCGCTCACTGAGGCCGGGCGACCAAAGGTCGCCCGACGCCCGGGCTTTGCCCGGGCGGCCTCAGT
GAGCGAGCGAGCGCGCAGCTGCCTGCAGGCTTGGATCCCAATGGCGCGCCGAGCTTGGCTCGAGCATGGT
CATAGCTGTTTCCTGTGTGAAATTGTTATCCGCTCACAATTCCACACAACATACGAGCCGGAAGCATAAA
GTGTAAAGCCTGGGGTGCCTAATGAGTGAGCTAACTCACATTAATTGCGTTGCGCTCACTGCCCGCTTTC
CAGTCGGGAAACCTGTCGTGCCAGCTGCATTAATGAATCGGCCAACGCGCGGGGAGAGGCGGTTTGCGTA
TTGGGCGCTCTTCCGCTTCCTCGCTCACTGACTCGCTGCGCTCGGTCGTTCGGCTGCGGCGAGCGGTATC
AGCTCACTCAAAGGCGGTAATACGGTTATCCACAGAATCAGGGGATAACGCAGGAAAGAACATGTGAGCA
AAAGGCCAGCAAAAGGCCAGGAACCGTAAAAAGGCCGCGTTGCTGGCGTTTTTCCATAGGCTCCGCCCCC
CTGACGAGCATCACAAAAATCGACGCTCAAGTCAGAGGTGGCGAAACCCGACAGGACTATAAAGATACCA
GGCGTTTCCCCCTGGAAGCTCCCTCGTGCGCTCTCCTGTTCCGACCCTGCCGCTTACCGGATACCTGTCC
GCCTTTCTCCCTTCGGGAAGCGTGGCGCTTTCTCATAGCTCACGCTGTAGGTATCTCAGTTCGGTGTAGG
TCGTTCGCTCCAAGCTGGGCTGTGTGCACGAACCCCCCGTTCAGCCCGACCGCTGCGCCTTATCCGGTAA
CTATCGTCTTGAGTCCAACCCGGTAAGACACGACTTATCGCCACTGGCAGCAGCCACTGGTAACAGGATT
AGCAGAGCGAGGTATGTAGGCGGTGCTACAGAGTTCTTGAAGTGGTGGCCTAACTACGGCTACACTAGAA
GAACAGTATTTGGTATCTGCGCTCTGCTGAAGCCAGTTACCTTCGGAAAAAGAGTTGGTAGCTCTTGATC
CGGCAAACAAACCACCGCTGGTAGCGGTGGTTTTTTTGTTTGCAAGCAGCAGATTACGCGCAGAAAAAAA
GGATCTCAAGAAGATCCTTTGATCTTTTCTACGGGGTCTGACGCTCAGTGGAACGAAAACTCACGTTAAG
GGATTTTGGTCATGAGATTATCAAAAAGGATCTTCACCTAGATCCTTTTAAATTAAAAATGAAGTTTTAA
ATCAATCTAAAGTATATATGAGTAAACTTGGTCTGACAGTTAGAAAAACTCATCGAGCATCAAATGAAAC
TGCAATTTATTCATATCAGGATTATCAATACCATATTTTTGAAAAAGCCGTTTCTGTAATGAAGGAGAAA
ACTCACCGAGGCAGTTCCATAGGATGGCAAGATCCTGGTATCGGTCTGCGATTCCGACTCGTCCAACATC
AATACAACCTATTAATTTCCCCTCGTCAAAAATAAGGTTATCAAGTGAGAAATCACCATGAGTGACGACT
GAATCCGGTGAGAATGGCAAAAGTTTATGCATTTCTTTCCAGACTTGTTCAACAGGCCAGCCATTACGCT
CGTCATCAAAATCACTCGCATCAACCAAACCGTTATTCATTCGTGATTGCGCCTGAGCGAGACGAAATAC
GCGATCGCTGTTAAAAGGACAATTACAAACAGGAATCGAATGCAACCGGCGCAGGAACACTGCCAGCGCA
TCAACAATATTTTCACCTGAATCAGGATATTCTTCTAATACCTGGAATGCTGTTTTCCCAGGGATCGCAG
TGGTGAGTAACCATGCATCATCAGGAGTACGGATAAAATGCTTGATGGTCGGAAGAGGCATAAATTCCGT
CAGCCAGTTTAGTCTGACCATCTCATCTGTAACATCATTGGCAACGCTACCTTTGCCATGTTTCAGAAAC
AACTCTGGCGCATCGGGCTTCCCATACAATCGATAGATTGTCGCACCTGATTGCCCGACATTATCGCGAG
CCCATTTATACCCATATAAATCAGCATCCATGTTGGAATTTAATCGCGGCCTAGAGCAAGACGTTTCCCG
TTGAATATGGCTCATACTCTTCCTTTTTCAATATTATTGAAGCATTTATCAGGGTTATTGTCTCATGAGC
GGATACATATTTGAATGTATTTAGAAAAATAAACAAATAGGGGTTCCGCGCACATTTCCCCGAAAAGTGC
CACCTGACGTCTAAGAAACCATTATTATCATGACATTAACCTATAAAAATAGGCGTATCACGAGGCCCTT
TCGTCTCGCGCGTTTCGGTGATGACGGTGAAAACCTCTGACACATGCAGCTCCCGGAGACGGTCACAGCT
TGTCTGTAAGCGGATGCCGGGAGCAGACAAGCCCGTCAGGGCGCGTCAGCGGGTGTTGGCGGGTGTCGGG
GCTGGCTTAACTATGCGGCATCAGAGCAGATTGTACTGAGAGTGCACCATATGCGGTGTGAAATACCGCA
CAGATGCGTAAGGAGAAAATACCGCATCAGGCGCCATTCGCCATTCAGGCTGCGCAACTGTTGGGAAGGG
CGATCGGTGCGGGCCTCTTCGCTATTACGCCAGCTGGCGAAAGGGGGATGTGCTGCAAGGCGATTAAGTT
GGGTAA
