>Addgene plasmid #170138 | BoxB-MS2 adRNA (RAB7A-UAG site) | depositor partial sequence | sequence record 330200 | Primer binding to the U6 promoter (GACTATCATATGCTTACCGT)
GGCCCTGAAAAAGGGCCATACTGCCGCCAGCTGGATTTCCCAACATGAGGATCACCCATGTCTTTTTT
